Addgene plasmid #201352: H_NES 34kDa
Purpose: Nucleocytoplasmic transport probe
Depositing lab: Pere Roca-Cusachs. Depositing organization: Institut de Bioenginyeria de Catalunya (IBEC). Publication: Mechanical force application to the nucleus regulates nucleocytoplasmic transport. Andreu I, Granero-Moya I, Chahare NR, Clein K, Molina-Jordan M, Beedle AEM, Elosegui-Artola A, Abenza JF, Rossetti L, Trepat X, Raveh B, Roca-Cusachs P. Nat Cell Biol. 2022 Jun;24(6):896-905. doi: 10.1038/s41556-022-00927-7. Epub 2022 Jun 9. PubMed 35681009.
Backbone
  Vector backbone: pEGFP-C3
  Vector type: Mammalian Expression
Growth in bacteria
  Bacterial resistance: Kanamycin, 50 μg/mL
  Growth temperature: 37°C
  Growth strain: DH5alpha
  Copy number: High Copy
Gene/Insert
  Gene/Insert name: HIV_NES-EGFP-1PrA
  Species: Synthetic
  Cloning method: Ligation Independent Cloning
Terms and licenses: Academic/Nonprofit Terms; Industry Terms: Not Available to Industry
Depositor comments: Internal lab code: IG045/P298
How to cite: H_NES 34kDa was a gift from Pere Roca-Cusachs (Addgene plasmid # 201352 ; http://n2t.net/addgene:201352 ; RRID:Addgene_201352)
