[The description below was written by a language model from this plasmid's Addgene catalogue record and pLannotate feature annotations shown in this document.]
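Description:
H_NES 34kDa is a mammalian expression plasmid built on the pEGFP-C3 backbone that encodes a synthetic fluorescent probe for studying nucleocytoplasmic transport. It is propagated in E. coli from a high-copy ColE1/pUC-type origin under kanamycin selection. The single NeoR/KanR (Tn5 aminoglycoside phosphotransferase) gene is driven by tandem bacterial (AmpR) and SV40 early promoters and followed by an HSV TK polyadenylation signal, so the same marker can also confer G418 resistance in mammalian cells. An f1 origin is also present.

The payload, HIV_NES-EGFP-1PrA, is expressed from the human CMV immediate-early enhancer and promoter. The annotation shows a short fragment of HIV-1 Rev, corresponding to the nuclear export signal named in the insert. This is followed by EGFP and then a fragment of Staphylococcus aureus protein A (spa), which the "1PrA" designation suggests is a single protein A domain. In this design the export signal drives active exit from the nucleus, EGFP reports localization, and the protein A module presumably serves as an inert filler that sets the overall size of the cargo; the "34kDa" in the name apparently refers to this molecular weight.

Downstream, the annotation picks up a His-tag fragment, a short T7 gene 10-derived fragment and a T7 terminator. These are probably remnants of a bacterial expression vector from which the cassette was transferred, and the record does not say whether they are translated. A fragment of the SV40 poly(A) signal follows. The construct is intended for transfection into mammalian cells, where the nuclear-to-cytoplasmic distribution of fluorescence reads out transport. The associated work examined how mechanical force applied to the nucleus affects that transport.
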