Features (pLannotate 1.2.2; 18 found; start..end, strand, type, name):
     23..326     +  enhancer       CMV enhancer: human cytomegalovirus immediate early enhancer
    327..530     +  promoter       CMV promoter: human cytomegalovirus (CMV) immediate early promoter
    593..611     +  CDS            Rev (fragment): human immunodeficiency virus 1 (HIV-1) Rev protein; rev; enhances nuclear export of unspliced and incompletely spliced viral mRNAs
    626..1339    +  CDS            EGFP: EGFP is a basic (constitutively fluorescent) green fluorescent protein published in 1996, derived from Aequorea victoria. It is reported to be a rapidly-maturing weak dimer with moderate acid sensitivity.
   1349..1516    +  CDS            spa (fragment): SPA_STAAM - Experimental evidence at protein level: Swiss-Prot protein existence level 1. Plays a role in the inhibition of the host innate and adaptive immune responses. Possesses five immunoglobulin-binding domains that capture both the fragment crystallizable region (Fc region) and the Fab region (part of Ig that identifies antigen) of immunoglobulins (By similarity). In turn, Staphylococcus aureus is protected from phagocytic killing via inhibition of Ig Fc region. In addition, the host elicited B-cell response is prevented due to a decrease of antibody-secreting cell proliferation that en
   1573..1590    +  CDS            9xHis (fragment): 9xHis affinity tag
   1600..1649    +  CDS            SET1 (fragment): solubility-enhancement tag derived from T7 phage gene 10B
   1657..1704    +  terminator     T7 terminator: transcription terminator for bacteriophage T7 RNA polymerase
   1729..1760    +  polyA_signal   SV40 poly(A) signal (fragment): SV40 polyadenylation signal
   1794..2222    -  rep_origin     f1 ori (sequence partly withheld): f1 bacteriophage origin of replication; arrow indicates direction of (+) strand synthesis
   2249..2353    +  promoter       AmpR promoter: bla
   2355..2712    +  promoter       SV40 promoter: SV40 enhancer and early promoter
   2747..3541    +  CDS            NeoR/KanR: aminoglycoside phosphotransferase from Tn5; aph(3')-II (or nptII); confers resistance to neomycin, kanamycin, and G418 (Geneticin®)
   3562..3714    +  CDS            ble (fragment): BLE_KLEPN - Experimental evidence at protein level: Swiss-Prot protein existence level 1. Binding protein with a strong affinity to the bleomycin family of antibiotics. Binds to CL990; an antimitotic-antibiotic compound. From Klebsiella pneumoniae.
   3773..3820    +  polyA_signal   HSV TK poly(A) signal: herpes simplex virus thymidine kinase polyadenylation signal (Cole and Stacy, 1985)
   3911..3927    -  polyA_signal   bGH poly(A) signal (fragment): bovine growth hormone polyadenylation signal
   4149..4737    +  rep_origin     ori: high-copy-number ColE1/pMB1/pBR322/pUC origin of replication
   4852..4889    +  enhancer       CMV enhancer (fragment): human cytomegalovirus immediate early enhancer
>Addgene plasmid #201352 | H_NES 34kDa | addgene full sequence | sequence record 400103 | Addgene NGS Result
ATAGCCCATATATGGAGTTCCGCGTTACATAACTTACGGTAAATGGCCCGCCTGGCTGACCGCCCAACGA
CCCCCGCCCATTGACGTCAATAATGACGTATGTTCCCATAGTAACGCCAATAGGGACTTTCCATTGACGT
CAATGGGTGGAGTATTTACGGTAAACTGCCCACTTGGCAGTACATCAAGTGTATCATATGCCAAGTACGC
CCCCTATTGACGTCAATGACGGTAAATGGCCCGCCTGGCATTATGCCCAGTACATGACCTTATGGGACTT
TCCTACTTGGCAGTACATCTACGTATTAGTCATCGCTATTACCATGGTGATGCGGTTTTGGCAGTACATC
AATGGGCGTGGATAGCGGTTTGACTCACGGGGATTTCCAAGTCTCCACCCCATTGACGTCAATGGGAGTT
TGTTTTGGCACCAAAATCAACGGGACTTTCCAAAATGTCGTAACAACTCCGCCCCATTGACGCAAATGGG
CGGTAGGCGTGTACGGTGGGAGGTCTATATAAGCAGAGCTGGTTTAGTGAACCGTCAGATCCGCTAGCGC
TACCGGTCGCCACCATGCTTCAACTTCCTCCTCTTGAGAGACTTACTCTTGGAGGCGGGGGCAGCGTGAG
CAAGGGCGAGGAGCTGTTCACCGGGGTGGTGCCCATCCTGGTCGAGCTGGACGGCGACGTAAACGGCCAC
AAGTTCAGCGTGTCCGGCGAGGGCGAGGGCGATGCCACCTACGGCAAGCTGACCCTGAAGTTCATCTGCA
CCACCGGCAAGCTGCCCGTGCCCTGGCCCACCCTCGTGACCACCCTGACCTACGGCGTGCAGTGCTTCAG
CCGCTACCCCGACCACATGAAGCAGCACGACTTCTTCAAGTCCGCCATGCCCGAAGGCTACGTCCAGGAG
CGCACCATCTTCTTCAAGGACGACGGCAACTACAAGACCCGCGCCGAGGTGAAGTTCGAGGGCGACACCC
TGGTGAACCGCATCGAGCTGAAGGGCATCGACTTCAAGGAGGACGGCAACATCCTGGGGCACAAGCTGGA
GTACAACTACAACAGCCACAACGTCTATATCATGGCCGACAAGCAGAAGAACGGCATCAAGGTGAACTTC
AAGATCCGCCACAACATCGAGGACGGCAGCGTGCAGCTCGCCGACCACTACCAGCAGAACACCCCCATCG
GCGACGGCCCCGTGCTGCTGCCCGACAACCACTACCTGAGCACCCAGTCCGCCCTGAGCAAAGACCCCAA
CGAGAAGCGCGATCACATGGTCCTGCTGGAGTTCGTGACCGCCGCCGGGATCACTCTCGGCATGGACGAG
CTGTACAAGAAGCTTGCTCAACAAAATGCTTTTTATCAAGTCTTAAATATGCCTAACTTAAATGCTGATC
AACGCAATGGTTTTATCCAAAGCCTTAAAGATGATCCAAGCCAAAGTGCTAACGTTTTAGGTGAAGCTCA
AAAACTTAATGACTCTCAAGCTCCAAAAGCTGATGCGCAACAAAATAACTAAGTCGACCCGGGTATCCGT
ATGATGTGCCTGACTACGCATGATATCTCGAGCACCACCACCACCACCACTGAGATCCGGCTGCTAACAA
AGCCCGAAAGGAAGCTGAGTTGGCTGCTGCCACCGCTGAGCAATAACTAGCATAACCCCTTGGGGCCTCT
AAACGGGTCTTGAGGGGTTTTTTGCTGAAAGGAGGAACTATATCCGGATGTGGTTTGTCCAAACTCATCA
ATGTATCTTAACGCGTAAATTGTAAGCGTTAATATTTTGTTAAAATTCGCGTTAAATTTTTGTTAAATCA
GCTCATTTTTTAACCAATAGGCCGAAATCGGCAAAATCCCTTATAAATCAAAAGAATAGACCGAGATAGG
GT
[37 nt withheld, positions 1893-1929]
AAAGAACGTGGACTCCAACGTCAAAGG
[49 nt withheld, positions 1957-2005]
T
[91 nt withheld, positions 2007-2097]
G
[124 nt withheld, positions 2099-2222]
CAGGTGGCACTTTTCGGGGAAATGTGCGCGGAACCCCTATTTGTTTATTTTTCTAAATACATTCAAATAT
GTATCCGCTCATGAGACAATAACCCTGATAAATGCTTCAATAATATTGAAAAAGGAAGAGTCCTGAGGCG
GAAAGAACCAGCTGTGGAATGTGTGTCAGTTAGGGTGTGGAAAGTCCCCAGGCTCCCCAGCAGGCAGAAG
TATGCAAAGCATGCATCTCAATTAGTCAGCAACCAGGTGTGGAAAGTCCCCAGGCTCCCCAGCAGGCAGA
AGTATGCAAAGCATGCATCTCAATTAGTCAGCAACCATAGTCCCGCCCCTAACTCCGCCCATCCCGCCCC
TAACTCCGCCCAGTTCCGCCCATTCTCCGCCCCATGGCTGACTAATTTTTTTTATTTATGCAGAGGCCGA
GGCCGCCTCGGCCTCTGAGCTATTCCAGAAGTAGTGAGGAGGCTTTTTTGGAGGCCTAGGCTTTTGCAAA
GATCGATCAAGAGACAGGATGAGGATCGTTTCGCATGATTGAACAAGATGGATTGCACGCAGGTTCTCCG
GCCGCTTGGGTGGAGAGGCTATTCGGCTATGACTGGGCACAACAGACAATCGGCTGCTCTGATGCCGCCG
TGTTCCGGCTGTCAGCGCAGGGGCGCCCGGTTCTTTTTGTCAAGACCGACCTGTCCGGTGCCCTGAATGA
ACTGCAAGACGAGGCAGCGCGGCTATCGTGGCTGGCCACGACGGGCGTTCCTTGCGCAGCTGTGCTCGAC
GTTGTCACTGAAGCGGGAAGGGACTGGCTGCTATTGGGCGAAGTGCCGGGGCAGGATCTCCTGTCATCTC
ACCTTGCTCCTGCCGAGAAAGTATCCATCATGGCTGATGCAATGCGGCGGCTGCATACGCTTGATCCGGC
TACCTGCCCATTCGACCACCAAGCGAAACATCGCATCGAGCGAGCACGTACTCGGATGGAAGCCGGTCTT
GTCGATCAGGATGATCTGGACGAAGAGCATCAGGGGCTCGCGCCAGCCGAACTGTTCGCCAGGCTCAAGG
CGAGCATGCCCGACGGCGAGGATCTCGTCGTGACCCATGGCGATGCCTGCTTGCCGAATATCATGGTGGA
AAATGGCCGCTTTTCTGGATTCATCGACTGTGGCCGGCTGGGTGTGGCGGACCGCTATCAGGACATAGCG
TTGGCTACCCGTGATATTGCTGAAGAGCTTGGCGGCGAATGGGCTGACCGCTTCCTCGTGCTTTACGGTA
TCGCCGCTCCCGATTCGCAGCGCATCGCCTTCTATCGCCTTCTTGACGAGTTCTTCTGAGCGGGACTCTG
GGGTTCGAAATGACCGACCAAGCGACGCCCAACCTGCCATCACGAGATTTCGATTCCACCGCCGCCTTCT
ATGAAAGGTTGGGCTTCGGAATCGTTTTCCGGGACGCCGGCTGGATGATCCTCCAGCGCGGGGATCTCAT
GCTGGAGTTCTTCGCCCACCCTAGGGGGAGGCTAACTGAAACACGGAAGGAGACAATACCGGAAGGAACC
CGCGCTATGACGGCAATAAAAAGACAGAATAAAACGCACGGTGTTGGGTCGTTTGTTCATAAACGCGGGG
TTCGGTCCCAGGGCTGGCACTCTGTCGATACCCCACCGAGACCCCATTGGGGCCAATACGCCCGCGTTTC
TTCCTTTTCCCCACCCCACCCCCCAAGTTCGGGTGAAGGCCCAGGGCTCGCAGCCAACGTCGGGGCGGCA
GGCCCTGCCATAGCCTCAGGTTACTCATATATACTTTAGATTGATTTAAAACTTCATTTTTAATTTAAAA
GGATCTAGGTGAAGATCCTTTTTGATAATCTCATGACCAAAATCCCTTAACGTGAGTTTTCGTTCCACTG
AGCGTCAGACCCCGTAGAAAAGATCAAAGGATCTTCTTGAGATCCTTTTTTTCTGCGCGTAATCTGCTGC
TTGCAAACAAAAAAACCACCGCTACCAGCGGTGGTTTGTTTGCCGGATCAAGAGCTACCAACTCTTTTTC
CGAAGGTAACTGGCTTCAGCAGAGCGCAGATACCAAATACTGTTCTTCTAGTGTAGCCGTAGTTAGGCCA
CCACTTCAAGAACTCTGTAGCACCGCCTACATACCTCGCTCTGCTAATCCTGTTACCAGTGGCTGCTGCC
AGTGGCGATAAGTCGTGTCTTACCGGGTTGGACTCAAGACGATAGTTACCGGATAAGGCGCAGCGGTCGG
GCTGAACGGGGGGTTCGTGCACACAGCCCAGCTTGGAGCGAACGACCTACACCGAACTGAGATACCTACA
GCGTGAGCTATGAGAAAGCGCCACGCTTCCCGAAGGGAGAAAGGCGGACAGGTATCCGGTAAGCGGCAGG
GTCGGAACAGGAGAGCGCACGAGGGAGCTTCCAGGGGGAAACGCCTGGTATCTTTATAGTCCTGTCGGGT
TTCGCCACCTCTGACTTGAGCGTCGATTTTTGTGATGCTCGTCAGGGGGGCGGAGCCTATGGAAAAACGC
CAGCAACGCGGCCTTTTTACGGTTCCTGGCCTTTTGCTGGCCTTTTGCTCACATGTTCTTTCCTGCGTTA
TCCCCTGATTCTGTGGATAACCGTATTACCGCCATGCATTAGTTATTAATAGTAATCAATTACGGGGTCA
TTAGTTC
